>Addgene plasmid #131046 | pYJ01-Guide-SOX17-E1-gRNA1 | addgene full sequence | sequence record 256602 | Addgene NGS Result
CTTCCGCTTCCTCGCTCACTGACTCGCTGCGCTCGGTCGTTCGGCTGCGGCGAGCGGTATCAGCTCACTC
AAAGGCGGTAATACGGTTATCCACAGAATCAGGGGATAACGCAGGAAAGAACATGTGAGCAAAAGGCCAG
CAAAAGGCCAGGAACCGTAAAAAGGCCGCGTTGCTGGCGTTTTTCCATAGGCTCCGCCCCCCTGACGAGC
ATCACAAAAATCGACGCTCAAGTCAGAGGTGGCGAAACCCGACAGGACTATAAAGATACCAGGCGTTTCC
CCCTGGAAGCTCCCTCGTGCGCTCTCCTGTTCCGACCCTGCCGCTTACCGGATACCTGTCCGCCTTTCTC
CCTTCGGGAAGCGTGGCGCTTTCTCATAGCTCACGCTGTAGGTATCTCAGTTCGGTGTAGGTCGTTCGCT
CCAAGCTGGGCTGTGTGCACGAACCCCCCGTTCAGCCCGACCGCTGCGCCTTATCCGGTAACTATCGTCT
TGAGTCCAACCCGGTAAGACACGACTTATCGCCACTGGCAGCAGCCACTGGTAACAGGATTAGCAGAGCG
AGGTATGTAGGCGGTGCTACAGAGTTCTTGAAGTGGTGGCCTAACTACGGCTACACTAGAAGAACAGTAT
TTGGTATCTGCGCTCTGCTGAAGCCAGTTACCTTCGGAAAAAGAGTTGGTAGCTCTTGATCCGGCAAACA
AACCACCGCTGGTAGCGGTGGTTTTTTTGTTTGCAAGCAGCAGATTACGCGCAGAAAAAAAGGATCTCAA
GAAGATCCTTTGATCTTTTCTACGGGGTCTGACGCTCAGTGGAACGAAAACTCACGTTAAGGGATTTTGG
TCATGAGATTATCAAAAAGGATCTTCACCTAGATCCTTTTAAATTAAAAATGAAGTTTTAAATCAATCTA
AAGTATATATGAGTAAACTTGGTCTGACAGTTACCAATGCTTAATCAGTGAGGCACCTATCTCAGCGATC
TGTCTATTTCGTTCATCCATAGTTGCCTGACTCCCCGTCGTGTAGATAACTACGATACGGGAGGGCTTAC
CATCTGGCCCCAGTGCTGCAATGATACCGCGAGACCCACGCTCACCGGCTCCAGATTTATCAGCAATAAA
CCAGCCAGCCGGAAGGGCCGAGCGCAGAAGTGGTCCTGCAACTTTATCCGCCTCCATCCAGTCTATTAAT
TGTTGCCGGGAAGCTAGAGTAAGTAGTTCGCCAGTTAATAGTTTGCGCAACGTTGTTGCCATTGCTACAG
GCATCGTGGTGTCACGCTCGTCGTTTGGTATGGCTTCATTCAGCTCCGGTTCCCAACGATCAAGGCGAGT
TACATGATCCCCCATGTTGTGCAAAAAAGCGGTTAGCTCCTTCGGTCCTCCGATCGTTGTCAGAAGTAAG
TTGGCCGCAGTGTTATCACTCATGGTTATGGCAGCACTGCATAATTCTCTTACTGTCATGCCATCCGTAA
GATGCTTTTCTGTGACTGGTGAGTACTCAACCAAGTCATTCTGAGAATAGTGTATGCGGCGACCGAGTTG
CTCTTGCCCGGCGTCAATACGGGATAATACCGCGCCACATAGCAGAACTTTAAAAGTGCTCATCATTGGA
AAACGTTCTTCGGGGCGAAAACTCTCAAGGATCTTACCGCTGTTGAGATCCAGTTCGATGTAACCCACTC
GTGCACCCAACTGATCTTCAGCATCTTTTACTTTCACCAGCGTTTCTGGGTGAGCAAAAACAGGAAGGCA
AAATGCCGCAAAAAAGGGAATAAGGGCGACACGGAAATGTTGAATACTCATACTCTTCCTTTTTCAATTC
AGAAGAACTCGTCAAGAAGGCGATAGAAGGCGATGCGCTGCGAATCGGGAGCGGCGATACCGTAAAGCAC
GAGGAAGCGGTCAGCCCATTCGCCGCCAAGCTCTTCAGCAATATCACGGGTAGCCAACGCTATGTCCTGA
TAGCGGTCCGCCACACCCAGCCGGCCACAGTCGATGAATCCAGAAAAGCGGCCATTTTCCACCATGATAT
TCGGCAAGCAGGCATCGCCATGGGTCACGACGAGATCCTCGCCGTCGGGCATGCGCGCCTTGAGCCTGGC
GAACAGTTCGGCTGGCGCGAGCCCCTGATGCTCTTCGTCCAGATCATCCTGATCGACAAGACCGGCTTCC
ATCCGAGTACGTGCTCGCTCGATGCGATGTTTCGCTTGGTGGTCGAATGGGCAGGTAGCCGGATCAAGCG
TATGCAGCCGCCGCATTGCATCAGCCATGATGGATACTTTCTCGGCAGGAGCAAGGTGGGATGACAGGAG
ATCCTGCCCCGGCACTTCGCCCAATAGCAGCCAGTCCCTTCCCGCTTCAGTGACAACGTCGAGCACAGCT
GCGCAAGGAACGCCCGTCGTGGCCAGCCACGATAGCCGCGCTGCCTCGTCCTGCAGTTCATTCAGGGCAC
CGGACAGGTCGGTCTTGACAAAAAGAACCGGGCGCCCCTGCGCTGACAGCCGGAACACGGCGGCATCAGA
GCAGCCGATTGTCTGTTGTGCCCAGTCATAGCCGAATAGCCTCTCCACCCAAGCGGCCGGAGAACCTGCG
TGCAATCCATCTTGTTCAATCATGCGAAACGATCCTCATCCTGTCTCTTGATCAGATCTTGATCCCCTGC
GCCATCAGATCCTTGGCGGCAAGAAAGCCATCCAGTTTACTTTGCAGGGCTTCCCAACCTTACCAGAGGG
CGCCCCAGCTGGCAATTCCGGTTCGCTTGCTGTCCATAAAACCGCCCAGTCTAGCTATCGCCATGTAAGC
CCACTGCAAGCTACCTGCTTTCTCTTTGCGCTTGCGTTTTCCCTTGTCCAGATAGCCCAGTAGCTGACAT
TCATCCGGGGTCAGCACCGTTTCTGCGGACTGGCTTTCTACGTGTTCCGCTTCCTTTAGCAGCCCTTGCG
CCCTGAATTTTGTTAAAATTCGCGTTAAATTTTTGTTAAATCAGCTCATTTTTTAACCAATAGGCCGAAA
TCGGCAAAATCCCTTATAAATCAAAAGAATAGACCGAGATAGGGT
[37 nt withheld, positions 3056-3092]
AAAGAACGTGGACTCCAACGTCAAAGG
[49 nt withheld, positions 3120-3168]
T
[91 nt withheld, positions 3170-3260]
G
[124 nt withheld, positions 3262-3385]
CCATTCGCCATTCAGGCTGCGCAACTGTTGGGAAGGGCGATCGGTGCGGGCCTCTTCGCTATTACGCCAG
CTGGCGAAAGGGGGATGTGCTGCAAGGCGATTAAGTTGGGTAACGCCAGGGTTTTCCCAGTCACGACGTT
GTAAAACGACGGCCAGTGAATTGTAATACGACTCACTATAGGGCGAATTGGGCCCTCTAGATGCATGCTC
GAGCGGCCGCCAGTGTGATGGATATCTGCAGAATTCGCCCTTCATTGTACAAAAAAGCAGGCTTTAAAGG
AACCAATTCAGTCGACTGGATCCGGTACCAAGGTCGGGCAGGAAGAGGGCCTATTTCCCATGATTCCTTC
ATATTTGCATATACGATACAAGGCTGTTAGAGAGATAATTAGAATTAATTTGACTGTAAACACAAAGATA
TTAGTACAAAATACGTGACGTAGAAAGTAATAATTTCTTGGGTAGTTTGCAGTTTTAAAATTATGTTTTA
AAATGGACTATCATATGCTTACCGTAACTTGAAAGTATTTCGATTTCTTGGCTTTATATATCTTGTGGAA
AGGACGAAACACCGCCATGAGCAGCCCGGATGCGTTTTAGAGCTAGAAATAGCAAGTTAAAATAAGGCTA
GTCCGTTATCAACTTGAAAAAGTGGCACCGAGTCGGTGCTTTTTTTCTAGACCCAGCTTTCTTGTACAAA
GTTGGCATTAATGAAGGGCGAATTCCAGCACACTGGCGGCCGTTACTAGTGGATCCGAGCTCGGTACCAA
GCTTGATGCATAGCTTGAGTATTCTATAGTGTCACCTAAATAGCTTGGCGTAATCATGGTCATAGCTGTT
TCCTGTGTGAAATTGTTATCCGCTCACAATTCCACACAACATACGAGCCGGAAGCATAAAGTGTAAAGCC
TGGGGTGCCTAATGAGTGAGCTAACTCACATTAATTGCGTTGCGCTCACTGCCCGCTTTCCAGTCGGGAA
ACCTGTCGTGCCAGCTGCATTAATGAATCGGCCAACGCGCGGGGAGAGGCGGTTTGCGTATTGGGCGCT
Features (pLannotate 1.2.2; 17 found; start..end, strand, type, name):
    182..770     -  rep_origin     ori: high-copy-number ColE1/pMB1/pBR322/pUC origin of replication
    941..1801    -  CDS            AmpR: β-lactamase; bla; confers resistance to ampicillin, carbenicillin, and related antibiotics
   1802..1818    -  promoter       AmpR promoter (fragment): bla
   1822..2613    -  CDS            neo: KKA2_KLEPN - Also known as kan, nptII. Experimental evidence at protein level: Swiss-Prot protein existence level 1. Resistance to kanamycin, neomycin, paromomycin, ribostamycin, butirosin and gentamicin B. From Klebsiella pneumoniae.
   2645..2944    -  CDS            tnpA (fragment): TN5P_ECOLX - Also known as tnp. Experimental evidence at protein level: Swiss-Prot protein existence level 1. Mediates transposition of transposon Tn5 by a 'cut and paste' mechanism. First, the monomeric transposase binds the 19 bp inverted DNA repeats flanking the transposon. Then, dimerization of the DNA- bound transposase creates a synaptic DNA complex. After nicking of the first DNA strand, excision of the transposon proceeds through a series of intermediates. The transposase then mediates the insertion of the transposon at a new site by strand transfer. The activity of the wild- type tran
   2957..3385    -  rep_origin     f1 ori (sequence partly withheld): f1 bacteriophage origin of replication; arrow indicates direction of (+) strand synthesis
   3389..3546    -  CDS            lacZα (fragment): LacZα fragment of β-galactosidase; lacZ fragment
   3549..3567    +  promoter       T7 promoter: promoter for bacteriophage T7 RNA polymerase
   3640..3658    +  protein_bind   attB1 (fragment): mutant version of attB; recombination site for the Gateway® BP reaction BP Clonase™
   3710..3950    +  promoter       U6 promoter: RNA polymerase III promoter for human U6 snRNA
   3979..4054    +  misc_RNA       gRNA scaffold: guide RNA scaffold for the Streptococcus pyogenes CRISPR/Cas9 system
   4066..4087    -  protein_bind   attB2 (fragment): mutant version of attB; recombination site for the Gateway® BP reaction BP Clonase™
   4178..4196    -  promoter       SP6 promoter: promoter for bacteriophage SP6 RNA polymerase
   4238..4254    -  protein_bind   lac operator: The lac repressor binds to the lac operator to inhibit transcription in E. coli. This inhibition can be relieved by adding lactose or isopropyl-β-D-thiogalactopyranoside (IPTG). lac repressor encoded by lacI
   4262..4292    -  promoter       lac promoter: promoter for the E. coli lac operon
   4307..4328    -  protein_bind   CAP binding site: CAP binding activates transcription in the presence of cAMP. E. coli catabolite activator protein
   4341..4433    -  CDS            lacI (fragment): lac repressor; lacI; The lac repressor binds to the lac operator to inhibit transcription in E. coli. This inhibition can be relieved by adding lactose or isopropyl-β-D-thiogalactopyranoside (IPTG).
