[The description below was written by a language model from this plasmid's Addgene catalogue record and pLannotate feature annotations shown in this document.]
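Description:
pYJ01-Guide-SOX17-E1-gRNA1 is a small mammalian CRISPR guide-RNA expression plasmid built on the pGuide-U6-gRNA backbone and intended for knocking out human SOX17. The sequenced record is about 4.4 kb. It is propagated in E. coli from a high-copy ColE1/pUC-type origin and carries two bacterial markers, β-lactamase (ampicillin resistance) and the Tn5-derived neo/nptII gene (kanamycin resistance), consistent with the dual ampicillin and kanamycin selection listed. An f1 phage origin is also present. The remaining backbone features (lacZα and lacI fragments, lac promoter, operator and CAP site, flanking T7 and SP6 promoters, and a Tn5 transposase fragment next to neo) look like leftovers of a general cloning vector and have no evident role in the plasmid's function in mammalian cells.

The payload is a single guide RNA cassette. A human U6 RNA polymerase III promoter is followed by a short gap, which matches the position expected for the 20-nt spacer targeting exon 1 of SOX17, and then by the Streptococcus pyogenes Cas9 gRNA scaffold. The cassette is bracketed by partial attB1 and attB2 Gateway recombination sites, again likely a trace of how the guide cassette was originally assembled. The insert was introduced by restriction cloning, but the sites used are not recorded.

The plasmid encodes no Cas9, and the feature table shows no annotated mammalian promoter driving a selection marker or reporter. Cas9 must therefore be supplied separately, for example from a co-transfected plasmid or a Cas9-expressing cell line, to cut the SOX17 coding region and produce disruptive indels. The "gRNA1" in the name suggests it is one of a set of guides against this exon.
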