Addgene plasmid #131046: pYJ01-Guide-SOX17-E1-gRNA1
Purpose: SOX17 Knock out
Depositing lab: Xiaojun Lian. Depositing organization: Pennsylvania State University.
Backbone
  Vector backbone: pGuide-U6-gRNA
  Backbone size w/o insert (bp): 3979
  Vector type: Mammalian Expression, CRISPR
Growth in bacteria
  Bacterial resistance: Ampicillin and Kanamycin, 100 & 50 μg/mL
  Growth temperature: 37°C
  Growth strain: NEB Stable
  Copy number: High Copy
Gene/Insert
  Gene/Insert name: SOX17 Exon1 gRNA1
  gRNA/shRNA sequence: GCCATGAGCAGCCCGGATGC
  Species: H. sapiens (human)
  Entrez Gene: SOX17 (a.k.a. VUR3)
  Cloning method: Restriction Enzyme; 5′ cloning site Unknown (unknown if destroyed); 3′ cloning site Unknown (unknown if destroyed)
Terms and licenses: Academic/Nonprofit Terms; Industry Terms: Not Available to Industry
How to cite: pYJ01-Guide-SOX17-E1-gRNA1 was a gift from Xiaojun Lian (Addgene plasmid # 131046 ; http://n2t.net/addgene:131046 ; RRID:Addgene_131046)
